>Addgene plasmid #115840 | pscALPS-SIV-COL-BWC01 vpr | addgene full sequence | sequence record 255816 | Addgene NGS Result
AATCTGCTTAGGGTTAGGCGTTTTGCGCTGCTTCGCGATGTACGGGCCAGATATACGCGCTGTGGAATGT
GTGTCAGTTAGGGTGTGGAAAGTCCCCAGGCTCCCCAGCAGGCAGAAGTATGCAAAGCATGCATCTCAAT
TAGTCAGCAACCAGGTGTGGAAAGTCCCCAGGCTCCCCAGCAGGCAGAAGTATGCAAAGCATGCATCTCA
ATTAGTCAGCAACCATAGTCCCGCCCCTAACTCCGCCCATCCCGCCCCTAACTCCGCCCAGTTCCGCCCA
TTCTCCGCCCCATGGCTGACTAATTTTTTTTATTTATGCAGAGGCCGAGGCCGCCTCTGCCTCTGAGCTA
TTCCAGAAGTAGTGAGGAGGCTTTTTTGGAGGCCTAGGCTTTTGCAAAAAGCTCGCGTTGACATTGATTA
TTGACTAGTTATTAATAGTAATCAATTACGGGGTCATTAGTTCATAGCCCATATATGGAGTTCCGCGTTA
CATAACTTACGGTAAATGGCCCGCCTGGCTGACCGCCCAACGACCCCCGCCCATTGACGTCAATAATGAC
GTATGTTCCCATAGTAACGCCAATAGGGACTTTCCATTGACGTCAATGGGTGGAGTATTTACGGTAAACT
GCCCACTTGGCAGTACATCAAGTGTATCATATGCCAAGTACGCCCCCTATTGACGTCAATGACGGTAAAT
GGCCCGCCTGGCATTATGCCCAGTACATGACCTTATGGGACTTTCCTACTTGGCAGTACATCTACGTATT
AGTCATCGCTATTACCATGGTGATGCGGTTTTGGCAGTACATCAATGGGCGTGGATAGCGGTTTGACTCA
CGGGGATTTCCAAGTCTCCACCCCATTGACGTCAATGGGAGTTTGTTTTGGCACCAAAATCAACGGGACT
TTCCAAAATGTCGTAACAACTCCGCCCCATTGACGCAAATGGGCGGTAGGCGTGTACGGTGGGAGGTCTA
TATAAGCAGCGCGTTTTGCCTGTACTGGGTCTCTCTGGTTAGACCAGATCTGAGCCTGGGAGCTCTCTGG
CTAACTAGGGAACCCACTGCTTAAGCCTCAATAAAGCTTGCCTTGAGTGCTTCAAGTAGTGTGTGCCCGT
CTGTTGTGTGACTCTGGTAACTAGAGATCCCTCAGACCCTTTTAGTCAGTGTGGAAAATCTCTAGCAGTG
GCGCCCGAACAGGGACTTGAAAGCGAAAGGGAAACCAGAGGAGCTCTCTCGACGCAGGACTCGGCTTGCT
GAAGCGCGCACGGCAAGAGGCGAGGGGCGGCGACTGGTGAGTACGCCAAAAATTTTGACTAGCGGAGGCT
AGAAGGAGAGAGATGGGTGCGAGAGCGTCAGTATTAAGCGGGGGAGAATTAGATCGCGATGGGAAAAAAT
TCGGTTAAGGCCAGGGGGAAAGAAAAAATATAAATTAAAACATATAGTATGGGCAAGCAGGGAGCTAGAA
CGATTCGCAGTTAATCCTGGCCTGTTAGAAACATCAGAAGGCTGTAGACAAATACTGGGACAGCTACAAC
CATCCCTTCAGACAGGATCAGAAGAACTTAGATCATTATATAATACAGTAGCAACCCTCTATTGTGTGCA
TCAAAGGATAGAGATAAAAGACACCAAGGAAGCTTTAGACAAGATAGAGGAAGAGCAAAACAAAAGTAAG
ACCACCGCACAGCAAGCGGCCGGCCGCTGATCTTCAGACCTGGAGGAGGAGATATGAGGGACAATTGGAG
AAGTGAATTATATAAATATAAAGTAGTAAAAATTGAACCATTAGGAGTAGCACCCACCAAGGCAAAGAGA
AGAGTGGTGCAGAGAGAAAAAAGAGCAGTGGGAATAGGAGCTTTGTTCCTTGGGTTCTTGGGAGCAGCAG
GAAGCACTATGGGCGCAGCGTCAATGACGCTGACGGTACAGGCCAGACAATTATTGTCTGGTATAGTGCA
GCAGCAGAACAATTTGCTGAGGGCTATTGAGGCGCAACAGCATCTGTTGCAACTCACAGTCTGGGGCATC
AAGCAGCTCCAGGCAAGAATCCTGGCTGTGGAAAGATACCTAAAGGATCAACAGCTCCTGGGGATTTGGG
GTTGCTCTGGAAAACTCATTTGCACCACTGCTGTGCCTTGGAATGCTAGTTGGAGTAATAAATCTCTGGA
ACAGATTTGGAATCACACGACCTGGATGGAGTGGGACAGAGAATTAACAATTACACAAGCTTAATACACT
CCTTAATTGAAGAATCGCAAAACCAGCAAGAAAAGAATGAACAAGAATTATTGGAATTAGATAAATGGGC
AAGTTTGTGGAATTGGTTTAACATAACAAATTGGCTGTGGTATATAAAATTATTCATAATGATAGTAGGA
GGCTTGGTAGGTTTAAGAATAGTTTTTGCTGTACTTTCTATAGTGAATAGAGTTAGGCAGGGATATTCAC
CATTATCGTTTCAGACCCACCTCCCAACCCCGAGGGGACCCGACAGGCCCGAAGGAATAGAAGAAGAAGG
TGGAGAGAGAGACAGAGACAGATCCATTCGATTAGTGAACGGATCGGCACTGCGTGCGCCAATTCTGCAG
ACAAATGGCAGTATTCATCCACAATTTTAAAAGAAAAGGGGGGATTGGGGGGTACAGTGCAGGGGAAAGA
ATAGTAGACATAATAGCAACAGACATACAAACTAAAGAATTACAAAAACAAATTACAAAAATTCAAAATT
TTCGGGTTTATTACAGGGACAGCAGAGATCCAGTTTGGTTAATTAACTGCAGCCCCGATAAAATAAAAGA
TTTTATTTAGTCTCCAGAAAAAGGGGGGAATGAAAGACCCCACCTGTAGGTTTGGCAAGCTAGCTGCAGT
AACGCCATTTTGCAAGGCATGGAAAAATACCAAACCAAGAATAGAGAAGTTCAGATCAAGGGCGGGTACA
TGAAAATAGCTAACGTTGGGCCAAACAGGATATCTGCGGTGAGCAGTTTCGGCCCCGGCCCGGGGCCAAG
AACAGATGGTCACCGCAGTTTCGGCCCCGGCCCGAGGCCAAGAACAGATGGTCCCCAGATATGGCCCAAC
CCTCAGCAGTTTCTTAAGACCCATCAGATGTTTCCAGGCTCCCCCAAGGACCTGAAATGACCCTGCGCCT
TATTTGAATTAACCAATCAGCCTGCTTCTCGCTTCTGTTCGCGCGCTTCTGCTTCCCGAGCTCTATAAAA
GAGCTCACAACCCCTCACTCGGCGCGCCAGTCCTCCGACAGACTGAGTCGCCCGGGGGTCTAGAGCCGCC
ATGGATTATAAAGATGACGATGACAAAGACTATAAAGACGATGACGACAAAGATTACAAGGACGACGACG
ACAAAGCGGCCGCTATGTCCGAACAAGCGCCAAAACGCCCTCGGGAAGGGGTTCCTGAGGACGAAACCGT
TGAACGCGACTTCAATTGGCTCCAAGAACAAGTTGAGCTGATTACCCAAGAGGCTCGCAGACACTTTCCT
TTGACTCATATCAGCGTAATAATGATGGGGTGTGTACGGAGGCATTGGCCTGATCAATGGGCCGCAGCTA
TTGCCTATGTAAGAATACTGGAATCCGCTCTCTATCTTCACATTCACGCCGGCCAGTGTAAGTTCCCATC
AAGGACAAACGCTCCATAACCCGGGGAATTCTCGACCTTGACTGGCGGCGCGACCTTGAGGCCTGCGTTC
GCCTCAGTTGCCCCCTCTGTGCAATGGGGAGACGCGCCTCATCGCTTGACAACGGCCGAAGAGCCGCCGC
GCTTCCGTCTCCCGCGTGCGCGCGCCATGCTGCCCACCCCCGTTCCGCACTGACCCTCCCCCGTGCCCCG
CGTCCCGTACTGCCGCCCCGCCCCGAGTCCCATGCCGCAGCCACCGCGACGGAGCCCGCAGGCGGGAACC
TGCCTCCGCGCGTTAGCGCGCACGCGCGCCTCATGTGTCGTCCCCATCAGCGCCGGCTTCCGTCTATAGG
CCAGATGCACTGTCACTCTGGCGAAGTCGCAGACCCGATTGGCCGGGACGGAGGCGCGAGACCGGGTTGC
GGGCGGGGCCGAACGTGGTATAAAAGGGGCGGGAGGCCAGGCTCGTGCCGTTTTGCAGACGCCACCGCCG
AGGAAAACCGTGTACTATTAGCCACGCGTGCCACCATGACCGAGTACAAGCCCACGGTGCGCCTCGCCAC
CCGCGACGACGTCCCCCGGGCCGTACGCACCCTCGCCGCCGCGTTCGCCGACTACCCCGCCACGCGCCAC
ACCGTCGACCCGGACCGCCACATCGAGCGGGTCACCGAGCTGCAAGAACTCTTCCTCACGCGCGTCGGGC
TCGACATCGGCAAGGTGTGGGTCGCGGACGACGGCGCCGCGGTGGCGGTCTGGACCACGCCGGAGAGCGT
CGAAGCGGGGGCGGTGTTCGCCGAGATCGGCCCGCGCATGGCCGAGTTGAGCGGTTCCCGGCTGGCCGCG
CAGCAACAGATGGAAGGCCTCCTGGCGCCGCACCGGCCCAAGGAGCCCGCGTGGTTCCTGGCCACCGTCG
GCGTCTCGCCCGACCACCAGGGCAAGGGTCTGGGCAGCGCCGTCGTGCTCCCCGGAGTGGAGGCGGCCGA
GCGCGCCGGGGTGCCCGCCTTCCTGGAGACCTCCGCGCCCCGCAACCTCCCCTTCTACGAGCGGCTCGGC
TTCACCGTCACCGCCGACGTCGAGGTGCCCGAAGGACCGCGCACCTGGTGCATGACCCGCAAGCCCGGTG
CCTGAGCGATCGCTAATCAACCTCTGGATTACAAAATTTGTGAAAGATTGACTGGTATTCTTAACTATGT
TGCTCCTTTTACGCTATGTGGATACGCTGCTTTAATGCCTTTGTATCATGCTATTGCTTCCCGTATGGCT
TTCATTTTCTCCTCCTTGTATAAATCCTGGTTGCTGTCTCTTTATGAGGAGTTGTGGCCCGTTGTCAGGC
AACGTGGCGTGGTGTGCACTGTGTTTGCTGACGCAACCCCCACTGGTTGGGGCATTGCCACCACCTGTCA
GCTCCTTTCCGGGACTTTCGCTTTCCCCCTCCCTATTGCCACGGCGGAACTCATCGCCGCCTGCCTTGCC
CGCTGCTGGACAGGGGCTCGGCTGTTGGGCACTGACAATTCCGTGGTGTTGTCGGGGAAGCTGACGTCCT
TTCCATGGCTGCTCGCCTGTGTTGCCACCTGGATTCTGCGCGGGACGTCCTTCTGCTACGTCCCTTCGGC
CCTCAATCCAGCGGACCTTCCTTCCCGCGGCCTGCTGCCGGCTCTGCGGCCTCTTCCGCGTCTTCGCCTT
CGCCCTCAGACGAGTCGGATCTCCCTTTGGGCCGCCTCCCCGCTTAATCGCGTCGAGACCTAGAAAAACA
TGGAGCAATCACAAGTAGCAATACAGCAGCTACCAATGCTGATTGTGCCTGGCTAGAAGCACAAGAGGAG
GAGGAGGTGGGTTTTCCAGTCACACCTCAGGTACCTTTAAGACCAATGACTTACAAGGCAGCTGTAGATC
TTAGCCACTTTTTAAAAGAAAAGGGGGGACTGGAAGGGCTAATTCACTCCCAACGAAGACAAGATATCCT
TGATCTGTGGATCTACCACACACAAGGCTACTTCCCTGATTGGCAGAACTACACACCAGGGCCAGGGATC
AGATATCCACTGACCTTTGGATGGTGCTACAAGCTAGTACCAGTTGAGCAAGAGAAGGTAGAAGAAGCCA
ATGAAGGAGAGAACACCCGCTTGTTACACCCTGTGAGCCTGCATGGGATGGATGACCCGGAGAGAGAAGT
ATTAGAGTGGAGGTTTGACAGCCGCCTAGCATTTCATCACATGGCCCGAGAGCTGCATCCGGACTGTACT
GGGTCTCTCTGGTTAGACCAGATCTGAGCCTGGGAGCTCTCTGGCTAACTAGGGAACCCACTGCTTAAGC
CTCAATAAAGCTTGCCTTGAGTGCTTCAAGTAGTGTGTGCCCGTCTGTTGTGTGACTCTGGTAACTAGAG
ATCCCTCAGACCCTTTTAGTCAGTGTGGAAAATCTCTAGCAGGGCCCGTTTCATGTGAGCAAAAGGCCAG
CAAAAGGCCAGGAACCGTAAAAAGGCCGCGTTGCTGGCGTTTTTCCATAGGCTCCGCCCCCCTGACGAGC
ATCACAAAAATCGACGCTCAAGTCAGAGGTGGCGAAACCCGACAGGACTATAAAGATACCAGGCGTTTCC
CCCTGGAAGCTCCCTCGTGCGCTCTCCTGTTCCGACCCTGCCGCTTACCGGATACCTGTCCGCCTTTCTC
CCTTCGGGAAGCGTGGCGCTTTCTCATAGCTCACGCTGTAGGTATCTCAGTTCGGTGTAGGTCGTTCGCT
CCAAGCTGGGCTGTGTGCACGAACCCCCCGTTCAGCCCGACCGCTGCGCCTTATCCGGTAACTATCGTCT
TGAGTCCAACCCGGTAAGACACGACTTATCGCCACTGGCAGCAGCCACTGGTAACAGGATTAGCAGAGCG
AGGTATGTAGGCGGTGCTACAGAGTTCTTGAAGTGGTGGCCTAACTACGGCTACACTAGAAGAACAGTAT
TTGGTATCTGCGCTCTGCTGAAGCCAGTTACCTTCGGAAAAAGAGTTGGTAGCTCTTGATCCGGCAAACA
AACCACCGCTGGTAGCGGTGGTTTTTTTGTTTGCAAGCAGCAGATTACGCGCAGAAAAAAAGGATCTCAA
GAAGATCCTTTGATCTTTTCTACGGGGTCTGACGCTCAGTGGAACGAAAACTCACGTTAAGGGATTTTGG
TCATGAGATTATCAAAAAGGATCTTCACCTAGATCCTTTTAAATTAAAAATGAAGTTTTAAATCAATCTA
AAGTATATATGAGTAAACTTGGTCTGACAGTTACCAATGCTTAATCAGTGAGGCACCTATCTCAGCGATC
TGTCTATTTCGTTCATCCATAGTTGCCTGACTCCCCGTCGTGTAGATAACTACGATACGGGAGGGCTTAC
CATCTGGCCCCAGTGCTGCAATGATACCGCGAGACCCACGCTCACCGGCTCCAGATTTATCAGCAATAAA
CCAGCCAGCCGGAAGGGCCGAGCGCAGAAGTGGTCCTGCAACTTTATCCGCCTCCATCCAGTCTATTAAT
TGTTGCCGGGAAGCTAGAGTAAGTAGTTCGCCAGTTAATAGTTTGCGCAACGTTGTTGCCATTGCTACAG
GCATCGTGGTGTCACGCTCGTCGTTTGGTATGGCTTCATTCAGCTCCGGTTCCCAACGATCAAGGCGAGT
TACATGATCCCCCATGTTGTGCAAAAAAGCGGTTAGCTCCTTCGGTCCTCCGATCGTTGTCAGAAGTAAG
TTGGCCGCAGTGTTATCACTCATGGTTATGGCAGCACTGCATAATTCTCTTACTGTCATGCCATCCGTAA
GATGCTTTTCTGTGACTGGTGAGTACTCAACCAAGTCATTCTGAGAATAGTGTATGCGGCGACCGAGTTG
CTCTTGCCCGGCGTCAATACGGGATAATACCGCGCCACATAGCAGAACTTTAAAAGTGCTCATCATTGGA
AAACGTTCTTCGGGGCGAAAACTCTCAAGGATCTTACCGCTGTTGAGATCCAGTTCGATGTAACCCACTC
GTGCACCCAACTGATCTTCAGCATCTTTTACTTTCACCAGCGTTTCTGGGTGAGCAAAAACAGGAAGGCA
AAATGCCGCAAAAAAGGGAATAAGGGCGACACGGAAATGTTGAATACTCATACTCTTCCTTTTTCAATAT
TATTGAAGCATTTATCAGGGTTATTGTCTCATGAGCGGATACATATTTGAATGTATTTAGAAAAATAAAC
AAATAGGGGTTCCGCGCACATTTCCCCGAAAAGTGCCACCTGACGTCGACGGATCGGGAGATCTCCCGAT
CCCCTATGGTGCACTCTCAGTACAATCTGCTCTGATGCCGCATAGTTAAGCCAGTATCTGCTCCCTGCTT
GTGTGTTGGAGGTCGCTGAGTAGTGCGCGAGCAAAATTTAAGCTACAACAAGGCAAGGCTTGACCGACAA
TTGCATGAAG
Features (pLannotate 1.2.2; 20 found; start..end, strand, type, name):
     69..398     +  promoter       SV40 promoter: SV40 enhancer and early promoter
    410..789     +  enhancer       CMV enhancer: human cytomegalovirus immediate early enhancer
    790..989     +  promoter       CMV promoter: human cytomegalovirus (CMV) immediate early promoter
   1007..1187    +  LTR            5' LTR (truncated): truncated 5' long terminal repeat (LTR) from HIV-1
   1234..1359    +  misc_feature   HIV-1 Ψ: packaging signal of human immunodeficiency virus type 1
   1343..1681    +  CDS            HIV-1 gag (fragment): gag protein from human immunodeficiency virus 1; gag
   1856..2089    +  misc_feature   RRE: The Rev response element (RRE) of HIV-1 allows for Rev-dependent mRNA export from the nucleus to the cytoplasm.
   2210..2452    +  CDS            env (fragment): ENV_HV2ST - Experimental evidence at protein level: Swiss-Prot protein existence level 1. The gp120-gp41 heterodimer allows rapid transcytosis of the virus through CD4 negative cells such as simple epithelial monolayers of the intestinal, rectal and endocervical epithelial barriers. Both gp120 and gp41 specifically recognize glycosphingolipids galactosyl- ceramide (GalCer) or 3' sulfo-galactosyl-ceramide (GalS) present in the lipid rafts structures of epithelial cells. Binding to these alternative receptors allows the rapid transcytosis of the virus through the epithelial cells. This transcyto
   2465..2565    +  CDS            Rev (fragment): human immunodeficiency virus 1 (HIV-1) Rev protein; rev; enhances nuclear export of unspliced and incompletely spliced viral mRNAs
   2615..2732    +  misc_feature   cPPT/CTS: central polypurine tract and central termination sequence of HIV-1
   2869..3276    +  promoter       SFFV promoter: spleen focus-forming virus long terminal repeat (LTR) promoter
   3342..3364    +  CDS            FLAG (fragment): FLAG® epitope tag, followed by an enterokinase cleavage site
   4166..4765    +  CDS            PuroR: puromycin N-acetyltransferase; pac from Streptomyces alboniger; confers resistance to puromycin
   4775..5363    +  misc_feature   WPRE: woodchuck hepatitis virus posttranscriptional regulatory element
   5374..5874    +  CDS            nef (fragment): NEF_HV1LA - Experimental evidence at protein level: Swiss-Prot protein existence level 1. Extracellular Nef protein targets CD4(+) T-lymphocytes for apoptosis by interacting with CXCR4 surface receptors. From Human immunodeficiency virus type 1 group M subtype B (isolate Lai) (HIV-1).
   5881..6061    +  LTR            5' LTR (truncated): truncated 5' long terminal repeat (LTR) from HIV-1
   6132..6720    -  rep_origin     ori: high-copy-number ColE1/pMB1/pBR322/pUC origin of replication
   6891..7751    -  CDS            AmpR: β-lactamase; bla; confers resistance to ampicillin, carbenicillin, and related antibiotics
   7752..7856    -  promoter       AmpR promoter: bla
   7915..7967    -  misc_feature   bom (fragment): basis of mobility region from pBR322
