[The description below was written by a language model from this plasmid's Addgene catalogue record and pLannotate feature annotations shown in this document.]
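Description:
pscALPS-SIV-COL-BWC01 vpr is an HIV-1-based lentiviral transfer vector of about 8.1 kb, built on the pscALPS Puro backbone. It delivers an epitope-tagged Vpr protein from the simian immunodeficiency virus of colobus monkeys (SIVcol) into mammalian cells. In bacteria it is maintained through a high-copy ColE1/pUC-type origin and selected with ampicillin via the β-lactamase gene. A fragment of the pBR322 bom region is also annotated.

The viral genome is transcribed from a CMV enhancer/promoter placed directly upstream of a truncated HIV-1 5' LTR, a chimeric arrangement that normally makes genomic RNA production in packaging cells independent of Tat. An SV40 enhancer/early promoter element lies further upstream. Downstream come the Ψ packaging signal with an adjoining gag fragment, the Rev response element for Rev-dependent nuclear export, short env and rev remnants, and the cPPT/CTS, which aids nuclear import of the reverse-transcribed genome.

The internal expression cassette uses the SFFV LTR promoter to drive a codon-optimized SIVcol Vpr open reading frame with an N-terminal 3xFLAG tag, cloned between XbaI and EcoRI sites. The automated annotation picks up only part of the FLAG tag and does not label the Vpr coding region itself. A puromycin N-acetyltransferase gene follows for selection of transduced cells. The feature table shows an unannotated stretch between the insert and PuroR, and the record does not state what element drives puromycin resistance expression. A WPRE enhances transcript expression, and a nef fragment and truncated LTR close the provirus.

The associated publication concerns how primate lentiviral Vpx and Vpr proteins counteract proviral silencing by the HUSH complex, so the construct is suited to stable expression of this Vpr ortholog in comparative functional studies.
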