Addgene plasmid #115840: pscALPS-SIV-COL-BWC01 vpr
Purpose: Encodes codon optimized 3xFLAG-SIVCOLVpr (KF214240) and puromycin resistance protein
Depositing lab: Jeremy Luban. Depositing organization: University of Massachusetts, Worcester. Publication: Primate immunodeficiency virus proteins Vpx and Vpr counteract transcriptional repression of proviruses by the HUSH complex. Yurkovetskiy L, Guney MH, Kim K, Goh SL, McCauley S, Dauphin A, Diehl WE, Luban J. Nat Microbiol. 2018 Dec;3(12):1354-1361. doi: 10.1038/s41564-018-0256-x. Epub 2018 Oct 8. PubMed 30297740.
Backbone
  Vector backbone: pscALPS Puro
  Vector type: Lentiviral
  Selectable markers: Puromycin
Growth in bacteria
  Bacterial resistance: Ampicillin, 100 μg/mL
  Growth temperature: 30°C
  Growth strain: NEB Stable
  Copy number: High Copy
Gene/Insert
  Gene/Insert name: SIVCOLVpr (KF214240)
  Promoter: SFFV
  Tag / fusion protein: 3x-FLAG (N terminal on insert)
  Cloning method: Restriction Enzyme; 5′ cloning site XbaI (unknown if destroyed); 3′ cloning site EcoRI (unknown if destroyed)
Terms and licenses: Academic/Nonprofit Terms; Industry Terms: Not Available to Industry
Depositor comments: PuroR . Please visit https://www.biorxiv.org/content/early/2018/04/03/293001 for bioRxiv preprint.
How to cite: pscALPS-SIV-COL-BWC01 vpr was a gift from Jeremy Luban (Addgene plasmid # 115840 ; http://n2t.net/addgene:115840 ; RRID:Addgene_115840)
