>Addgene plasmid #115840 | pscALPS-SIV-COL-BWC01 vpr | depositor partial sequence | sequence record 218789 | SIV COL BWC01 Vpr
TCTAGAGCCGCCATGGATTATAAAGATGACGATGACAAAGACTATAAAGACGATGACGACAAAGATTACA
AGGACGACGACGACAAAGCGGCCGCTATGTCCGAACAAGCGCCAAAACGCCCTCGGGAAGGGGTTCCTGA
GGACGAAACCGTTGAACGCGACTTCAATTGGCTCCAAGAACAAGTTGAGCTGATTACCCAAGAGGCTCGC
AGACACTTTCCTTTGACTCATATCAGCGTAATAATGATGGGGTGTGTACGGAGGCATTGGCCTGATCAAT
GGGCCGCAGCTATTGCCTATGTAAGAATACTGGAATCCGCTCTCTATCTTCACATTCACGCCGGCCAGTG
TAAGTTCCCATCAAGGACAAACGCTCCATAACCCGGGGAATTC
